Addgene plasmid #20667: pFPV25
Purpose: (Empty Backbone)
Depositing lab: Raphael Valdivia. Depositing organization: Duke University. Publication: Bacterial genetics by flow cytometry: rapid isolation of Salmonella typhimurium acid-inducible promoters by differential fluorescence induction. Valdivia RH, Falkow S. Mol Microbiol. 1996 Oct . 22(2):367-78. 10.1046/j.1365-2958.1996.00120.x PubMed 8930920.
Backbone
  Vector backbone: pFPV
  Backbone size (bp): 4764
  Vector type: Bacterial Expression
Growth in bacteria
  Bacterial resistance: Ampicillin, 100 μg/mL
  Growth temperature: 37°C
  Growth strain: DH5alpha
  Copy number: Unknown
Gene/Insert
  Gene/Insert name: None
  Tag / fusion protein: GFP mut3 (C terminal on backbone)
  Cloning method: Restriction Enzyme; 5′ cloning site EcoRI (not destroyed); 3′ cloning site XbaI (not destroyed)
  Sequencing primers: 5′ n/a
Terms and licenses: Academic/Nonprofit Terms; Industry Terms: Not Available to Industry
Depositor comments: The GFP gene is GFP mut3a from Cormack et al (Gene 173:33-38) and contains engineered ribosome binding site. DNA inserts can be introduced at any of the polylinker sites upstream of the XbaI site. Promoter activity can be monitored by measuring GFP synthesis by fluorescence microscopy, fluorimetry or flow cytometry.
How to cite: pFPV25 was a gift from Raphael Valdivia (Addgene plasmid # 20667 ; http://n2t.net/addgene:20667 ; RRID:Addgene_20667)
