[The description below was written by a language model from this plasmid's Addgene catalogue record and pLannotate feature annotations shown in this document.]
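Description:
pFPV25 is an empty bacterial promoter-trap (promoter-probe) vector built on the pFPV backbone, of roughly 4.8 kb. It is maintained in E. coli through a ColE1/pMB1-type origin of replication and selected with ampicillin via the β-lactamase gene and its bla promoter. The annotated sequence also carries mobilization elements from the broad-host-range plasmid RSF1010: an origin of transfer (oriT), mobC and a partial mobA. These elements should allow the plasmid to be transferred by conjugation when a helper conjugative plasmid supplies the transfer machinery. Only short remnants of the RSF1010 oriV and of a tetracycline resistance gene are detected, so replication appears to depend on the ColE1-type origin, and tetracycline selection is not expected to work.

The functional core is a promoterless GFPmut3 coding sequence, described by the depositor as the mut3a variant, a bright and rapidly maturing Aequorea victoria GFP derivative. It has an engineered ribosome binding site and sits just downstream of a pUC-type polylinker fragment. No promoter is annotated upstream of the reporter. DNA fragments are cloned into the polylinker sites between EcoRI and XbaI, and GFP is produced only if the inserted fragment has promoter activity in the correct orientation. Although the catalogue lists GFP as a C-terminal tag, the reporter's own ribosome binding site indicates that these are transcriptional rather than translational fusions.

Promoter activity can be read out by fluorescence microscopy, fluorimetry or flow cytometry. The associated work used the vector for differential fluorescence induction, in which libraries of Salmonella typhimurium fragments were sorted by flow cytometry to isolate acid-inducible promoters.
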