Features (pLannotate 1.2.2; 11 found; start..end, strand, type, name):
      1..105     -  promoter       AmpR promoter: bla
    206..238     +  misc_feature   MCS (fragment): pUC18/19 multiple cloning site
    259..972     +  CDS            GFPmut3: GFPmut3 is a basic (constitutively fluorescent) green fluorescent protein published in 1996, derived from Aequorea victoria. It is reported to be a very rapidly-maturing weak dimer.
    983..1003    +  misc_feature   MCS (fragment): pUC18/19 multiple cloning site
   1055..1206    +  CDS            TcR (fragment): tetracycline efflux protein; tet; confers resistance to tetracycline
   1201..1263    -  rep_origin     RSF1010 oriV (fragment): replication origin of the broad-host-range plasmid RSF1010; requires the RSF1010 RepA/B/C proteins for replication (Scholz et al., 1989)
   1293..1574    -  CDS            mobC: MOBC_ECOLX - Protein predicted: Swiss-Prot protein existence level 4. This protein is essential to promote the specific transfer of the plasmid in the presence of conjugative plasmids. From Escherichia coli.
   1605..1692    +  oriT           RSF1010 oriT: origin of transfer of the broad-host-range plasmid RSF1010 (Scholz et al., 1989)
   1773..2993    +  CDS            mobA (fragment): MOBA2_ECOLX - Also known as repB. Experimental evidence at protein level: Swiss-Prot protein existence level 1. Part of the relaxosome complex that is responsible for plasmid transfer during conjugation. Locally unwinds DNA and catalyzes the cleavage of one of the DNA strands at oriT. The cleaved strand is then transferred through the dedicated type IV secretion apparatus. MobA remains covalently linked at the 5' end of the strand, and once in the recipient cell, it probably catalyzes the rejoining of the two ends of the strand, re-forming the circular plasmid DNA. The primase activity of MobA
   3176..3764    -  rep_origin     ori: high-copy-number ColE1/pMB1/pBR322/pUC origin of replication
   3935..4795    -  CDS            AmpR: β-lactamase; bla; confers resistance to ampicillin, carbenicillin, and related antibiotics
>Addgene plasmid #20667 | pFPV25 | addgene full sequence | sequence record 342533 | Addgene NGS Result
ACTCTTCCTTTTTCAATATTATTGAAGCATTTATCAGGGTTATTGTCTCATGAGCGGATACATATTTGAA
TGTATTTAGAAAAATAAACAAATAGGGGTTCCGCGCACATTTCCCCGAAAAGTGCCACCTGACGTCTAAG
AAACCATTATTATCATGACATTAACCTATAAAAATAGGCGTATCACGAGGCCCTTTCGTCTTCAAGAATT
CGAGCTCGGTACCCGGGGATCCTCTAGATTTAAGAAGGAGATATACATATGAGTAAAGGAGAAGAACTTT
TCACTGGAGTTGTCCCAATTCTTGTTGAATTAGATGGTGATGTTAATGGGCACAAATTTTCTGTCAGTGG
AGAGGGTGAAGGTGATGCAACATACGGAAAACTTACCCTTAAATTTATTTGCACTACTGGAAAACTACCT
GTTCCATGGCCAACACTTGTCACTACTTTCGGTTATGGTGTTCAATGCTTTGCGAGATACCCAGATCATA
TGAAACAGCATGACTTTTTCAAGAGTGCCATGCCCGAAGGTTATGTACAGGAAAGAACTATATTTTTCAA
AGATGACGGGAACTACAAGACACGTGCTGAAGTCAAGTTTGAAGGTGATACCCTTGTTAATAGAATCGAG
TTAAAAGGTATTGATTTTAAAGAAGATGGAAACATTCTTGGACACAAATTGGAATACAACTATAACTCAC
ACAATGTATACATCATGGCAGACAAACAAAAGAATGGAATCAAAGTTAACTTCAAAATTAGACACAACAT
TGAAGATGGAAGCGTTCAACTAGCAGACCATTATCAACAAAATACTCCAATTGGCGATGGCCCTGTCCTT
TTACCAGACAACCATTACCTGTCCACACAATCTGCCCTTTCGAAAGATCCCAACGAAAAGAGAGACCACA
TGGTCCTTCTTGAGTTTGTAACAGCTGCTGGGATTACACATGGCATGGATGAACTATACAAATAAATGTC
CAGACCTGCAGGCATGCAAGCTTTAATGCGGTAGTTTATCACAGTTAAATTGCTAACGCAGTCAGGCACC
GTGTATGAAATCTAACAATGCGCTCATCGTCATCCTCGGCACCGTCACCCTGGATGCTGTAGGCATAGGC
TTGGTTATGCCGGTACTGCCGGGCCTCTTGCGGGATATCGTCCATTCCGACAGCATCGCCAGTCACTATG
GCGTGCTGCTAGCGCTTTTAGCCGCTTTAGCGGCCTTTCCCCCTACCCGAAGGGTGGGGGCGCGTGTGCA
GCCCCGCAGGGCCTGTCTCGGTCGATCATTCAGCCCGGCTCATCCTTCTGGCGTGGCGGCAGACCGAACA
AGGCGCGGTCGTGGTCGCGTTCAAGGTACGCATCCATTGCCGCCATGAGCCGATCCTCCGGCCACTCGCT
GCTGTTCACCTTGGCCAAAATCATGGCCCCCACCAGCACCTTGCGCCTTGTTTCGTTCTTGCGCTCTTGC
TGCTGTTCCCTTGCCCGCACCCGCTGAATTTCGGCATTGATTCGCGCTCGTTGTTCTTCGAGCTTGGCCA
GCCGATCCGCCGCCTTGTTGCTCCCCTTAACCATCTTGACACCCCATTGTTAATGTGCTGTCTCGTAGGC
TATCATGGAGGCACAGCGGCGGCAATCCCGACCCTACTTTGTAGGGGAGGGCGCACTTACCGGTTTCTCT
TCGAGAAACTGGCCTAACGGCCACCCTTCGGGCGGTGCGCTCTCCGAGGGCCATTGCATGGAGCCGAAAA
GCAAAAGCAACAGCGAGGCAGCATGGCGATTTATCACCTTACGGCGAAAACCGGCAGCAGGTCGGGCGGC
CAATCGGCCAGGGCCAAGGCCGACTACATCCAGCGCGAAGGCAAGTATGCCCGCGACATGGATGAAGTCT
TGCACGCCGAATCCGGGCACATGCCGGAGTTCGTCGAGCGGCCCGCCGACTACTGGGATGCTGCCGACCT
GTATGAACGCGCCAATGGGCGGCTGTTCAAGGAGGTCGAATTTGCCCTGCCGGTCGAGCTGACCCTCGAC
CAGCAGAAGGCGCTGGCGTCCGAGTTCGCCCAGCACCTGACCGGTGCCGAGCGCCTGCCGTATACGCTGG
CCATCCATGCCGGTGGCGGCGAGAACCCGCACTGCCACCTGATGATCTCCGAGCGGATCAATGACGGCAT
CGAGCGGCCCGCCGCTCAGTGGTTCAAGCGGTACAACGGCAAGACCCCGGAGAAGGGCGGGGCACAGAAG
ACCGAAGCGCTCAAGCCCAAGGCATGGCTTGAGCAGACCCGCGAGGCATGGGCCGACCATGCCAACCGGG
CATTAGAGCGGGCTGGCCACGACGCCCGCATTGACCACAGAACACTTGAGGCGCAGGGCATCGAGCGCCT
GCCCGGTGTTCACCTGGGGCCGAACGTGGTGGAGATGGAAGGCCGGGGCATCCGCACCGACCGGGCAGAC
GTGGCCCTGAACATCGACACCGCCAACGCCCAGATCATCGACTTACAGGAATACCGGGAGGCAATAGACC
ATGAACGCAATCGACAGAGTGAAGAAATCCAGAGGCATCAACGAGTTAGCGGAGCAGATCGAACCGCTGG
CCCAGAGCATGGCGACACTGGCCGACGAAGCCCGGCAGGTCATGAGCCAGACCCAGCAGGCCAGCGAGGC
GCAGGCGGCGGAGTGGCTGAAAGCCCAGCGCCAGACAGGGGCGGCATGGGTGGAGCTGGCCAAAGAGTTG
CGGGAGGTAGCCGCCGAGGTGAGCAGCGCCGCGCAGAGCGCCCGGAGCGCGTCGCGGGGGTGGCACTGGA
AGCTATGGCTAACCGTGATGCTGGCTTCCATGATGCCTACGGTGGTGCTGCTGATCGCATCGTTGCTCTT
GCTCGACCTGACGCCACTGACAACCGAGGACGGCTCGATCTGGCTGCGCTTGGTGGCCCGATGAAGAACG
ACAGGACTTTGCAGGCCATAGGCCGACAGCTCAAGGCCATGGGCTGTGAGCGCTCTTCCGCTTCCTCGCT
CACTGACTCGCTGCGCTCGGTCGTTCGGCTGCGGCGAGCGGTATCAGCTCACTCAAAGGCGGTAATACGG
TTATCCACAGAATCAGGGGATAACGCAGGAAAGAACATGTGAGCAAAAGGCCAGCAAAAGGCCAGGAACC
GTAAAAAGGCCGCGTTGCTGGCGTTTTTCCATAGGCTCCGCCCCCCTGACGAGCATCACAAAAATCGACG
CTCAAGTCAGAGGTGGCGAAACCCGACAGGACTATAAAGATACCAGGCGTTTCCCCCTGGAAGCTCCCTC
GTGCGCTCTCCTGTTCCGACCCTGCCGCTTACCGGATACCTGTCCGCCTTTCTCCCTTCGGGAAGCGTGG
CGCTTTCTCATAGCTCACGCTGTAGGTATCTCAGTTCGGTGTAGGTCGTTCGCTCCAAGCTGGGCTGTGT
GCACGAACCCCCCGTTCAGCCCGACCGCTGCGCCTTATCCGGTAACTATCGTCTTGAGTCCAACCCGGTA
AGACACGACTTATCGCCACTGGCAGCAGCCACTGGTAACAGGATTAGCAGAGCGAGGTATGTAGGCGGTG
CTACAGAGTTCTTGAAGTGGTGGCCTAACTACGGCTACACTAGAAGGACAGTATTTGGTATCTGCGCTCT
GCTGAAGCCAGTTACCTTCGGAAAAAGAGTTGGTAGCTCTTGATCCGGCAAACAAACCACCGCTGGTAGC
GGTGGTTTTTTTGTTTGCAAGCAGCAGATTACGCGCAGAAAAAAAGGATCTCAAGAAGATCCTTTGATCT
TTTCTACGGGGTCTGACGCTCAGTGGAACGAAAACTCACGTTAAGGGATTTTGGTCATGAGATTATCAAA
AAGGATCTTCACCTAGATCCTTTTAAATTAAAAATGAAGTTTTAAATCAATCTAAAGTATATATGAGTAA
ACTTGGTCTGACAGTTACCAATGCTTAATCAGTGAGGCACCTATCTCAGCGATCTGTCTATTTCGTTCAT
CCATAGTTGCCTGACTCCCCGTCGTGTAGATAACTACGATACGGGAGGGCTTACCATCTGGCCCCAGTGC
TGCAATGATACCGCGAGACCCACGCTCACCGGCTCCAGATTTATCAGCAATAAACCAGCCAGCCGGAAGG
GCCGAGCGCAGAAGTGGTCCTGCAACTTTATCCGCCTCCATCCAGTCTATTAATTGTTGCCGGGAAGCTA
GAGTAAGTAGTTCGCCAGTTAATAGTTTGCGCAACGTTGTTGCCATTGCTGCAGGCATCGTGGTGTCACG
CTCGTCGTTTGGTATGGCTTCATTCAGCTCCGGTTCCCAACGATCAAGGCGAGTTACATGATCCCCCATG
TTGTGCAAAAAAGCGGTTAGCTCCTTCGGTCCTCCGATCGTTGTCAGAAGTAAGTTGGCCGCAGTGTTAT
CACTCATGGTTATGGCAGCACTGCATAATTCTCTTACTGTCATGCCATCCGTAAGATGCTTTTCTGTGAC
TGGTGAGTACTCAACCAAGTCATTCTGAGAATAGTGTATGCGGCGACCGAGTTGCTCTTGCCCGGCGTCA
ACACGGGATAATACCGCGCCACATAGCAGAACTTTAAAAGTGCTCATCATTGGAAAACGTTCTTCGGGGC
GAAAACTCTCAAGGATCTTACCGCTGTTGAGATCCAGTTCGATGTAACCCACTCGTGCACCCAACTGATC
TTCAGCATCTTTTACTTTCACCAGCGTTTCTGGGTGAGCAAAAACAGGAAGGCAAAATGCCGCAAAAAAG
GGAATAAGGGCGACACGGAAATGTTGAATACTCAT
